>Addgene plasmid #48383 | pFUSB4_AATT | depositor full sequence | sequence record 70083 | Full Sequence
ATGTTTTCCCAGTCACGACGTTGTAAAACGACGGCCAGTCTTAAGCGTCTCATGGCCTGACCCCGGACCA
AGTGGTGGCCTATCGCCAGCAACATTGGCGGCAAGCAAGCGCTCGAAACGGTGCAGCGGCTGTTGCCGGT
GCTGTGCCAGGACCATGGCCTGACCCCGGACCAAGTGGTGGCTATCGCCAGCAACATTGGCGGCAAGCAA
GCGCTCGAAACGGTGCAGCGGCTGTTGCCGGTGCTGTGCCAGGACCATGGCCTGACCCCGGACCAAGTGG
TGGCTATCGCCAGCAACGGTGGCGGCAAGCAAGCGCTCGAAACGGTGCAGCGGCTGTTGCCGGTGCTGTG
CCAGGACCATGGCCTGACCCCGGACCAAGTGGTGGCTATCGCCAGCAACGGTGGCGGCAAGCAAGCGCTC
GAAACGGTGCAGCGGCTGTTGCCGGTGCTGTGCCAGGACCATGGCCTGACCCCGGACCAAGTGGTGGCTA
TCGAGACGTCTAGACCAGCCAGGACAGAAATGCCTCGACTTCGCTGCTACCCAAGGTTGCCGGGTGACGC
ACACCGTGGAAACGGATGAAGGCACGAACCCAGTGGACATAAGCCTGTTCGGTTCGTAAGCTGTAATGCA
AGTAGCGTATGCGCTCACGCAACTGGTCCAGAACCTTGACCGAACGCAGCGGTGGTAACGGCGCAGTGGC
GGTTTTCATGGCTTGTTATGACTGTTTTTTTGGGGTACAGTCTATGCCTCGGGCATCCAAGCAGCAAGCG
CGTTACGCCGTGGGTCGATGTTTGATGTTATGGAGCAGCAACGATGTTACGCAGCAGGGCAGTCGCCCTA
AAACAAAGTTAAACATTATGAGGGAAGCGGTGATCGCCGAAGTATCGACTCAACTATCAGAGGTAGTTGG
CGTCATCGAGCGCCATCTCGAACCGACGTTGCTGGCCGTACATTTGTACGGCTCCGCAGTGGATGGCGGC
CTGAAGCCACACAGTGATATTGATTTGCTGGTTACGGTGACCGTAAGGCTTGATGAAACAACGCGGCGAG
CTTTGATCAACGACCTTTTGGAAACTTCGGCTTCCCCTGGAGAGAGCGAGATTCTCCGCGCTGTAGAAGT
CACCATTGTTGTGCACGACGACATCATTCCGTGGCGTTATCCAGCTAAGCGCGAACTGCAATTTGGAGAA
TGGCAGCGCAATGACATTCTTGCAGGTATCTTCGAGCCAGCCACGATCGACATTGATCTGGCTATCTTGC
TGACAAAAGCAAGAGAACATAGCGTTGCCTTGGTAGGTCCAGCGGCGGAGGAACTCTTTGATCCGGTTCC
TGAACAGGATCTATTTGAGGCGCTAAATGAAACCTTAACGCTATGGAACTCGCCGCCCGACTGGGCTGGC
GATGAGCGAAATGTAGTGCTTACGTTGTCCCGCATTTGGTACAGCGCAGTAACCGGCAAAATCGCGCCGA
AGGATGTCGCTGCCGACTGGGCAATGGAGCGCCTGCCGGCCCAGTATCAGCCCGTCATACTTGAAGCTAG
ACAGGCTTATCTTGGACAAGAAGAAGATCGCTTGGCCTCGCGCGCAGATCAGTTGGAAGAATTTGTCCAC
TACGTGAAAGGCGAGATCACCAAGGTAGTCGGCAAATAACCCTCGAGCCACCCATGACCAAAATCCCTTA
ACGTGAGTTACGCGTCGTTCCACTGAGCGTCAGACCCCGTAGAAAAGATCAAAGGATCTTCTTGAGATCC
TTTTTTTCTGCGCGTAATCTGCTGCTTGCAAACAAAAAAACCACCGCTACCAGCGGTGGTTTGTTTGCCG
GATCAAGAGCTACCAACTCTTTTTCCGAAGGTAACTGGCTTCAGCAGAGCGCAGATACCAAATACTGTCC
TTCTAGTGTAGCCGTAGTTAGGCCACCACTTCAAGAACTCTGTAGCACCGCCTACATACCTCGCTCTGCT
AATCCTGTTACCAGTGGCTGCTGCCAGTGGCGATAAGTCGTGTCTTACCGGGTTGGACTCAAGACGATAG
TTACCGGATAAGGCGCAGCGGTCGGGCTGAACGGGGGGTTCGTGCACACAGCCCAGCTTGGAGCGAACGA
CCTACACCGAACTGAGATACCTACAGCGTGAGCATTGAGAAAGCGCCACGCTTCCCGAAGGGAGAAAGGC
GGACAGGTATCCGGTAAGCGGCAGGGTCGGAACAGGAGAGCGCACGAGGGAGCTTCCAGGGGGAAACGCC
TGGTATCTTTATAGTCCTGTCGGGTTTCGCCACCTCTGACTTGAGCGTCGATTTTTGTGATGCTCGTCAG
GGGGGCGGAGCCTATGGAAAAACGCCAGCAACGCGGCCTTTTTACGGTTCCTGGCCTTTTGCTGGCCTTT
TGCTCACATGTTCTTTCCTGCGTTATCCCCTGATTCTGTGGATAACCGTATTACCGCCTTTGAGTGAGCT
GATACCGCTCGCCGCAGCCGAACGACCGAGCGCAGCGAGTCAGTGAGCGAGGAAGCGGAAGAGCGCCCAA
TACGCAAACCGCCTCTCCCCGCGCGTTGGCCGATTCATTAATGCAGCTGGCACGACAGGTTTCCCGACTG
GAAAGCGGGCAGTGAGCGCAACGCAATTAATACGCGTACCGCTAGCCAGGAAGAGTTTGTAGAAACGCAA
AAAGGCCATCCGTCAGGATGGCCTTCTGCTTAGTTTGATGCCTGGCAGTTTATGGCGGGCGTCCTGCCCG
CCACCCTCCGGGCCGTTGCTTCACAACGTTCAAATCCGCTCCCGGCGGATTTGTCCTACTCAGGAGAGCG
TTCACCGACAAACAACAGATAAAACGAAAGGCCCAGTCTTCCGACTGAGCCTTTCGTTTTATTTGATGCC
TGGCAGTTCCCTACTCTCGCGTTAACGCTAGCATGG
Features (pLannotate 1.2.2; 8 found; start..end, strand, type, name):
      3..39      -  CDS            lacZα (fragment): LacZα fragment of β-galactosidase; lacZ fragment
    596..619     +  promoter       Pc promoter (fragment): intI1 (promoter lies within the coding sequence); class 1 integron promoter
    795..851     +  CDS            GmR (fragment): gentamycin acetyltransferase; aacC1; confers resistance to gentamycin
    858..1649    +  CDS            SmR: aminoglycoside adenylyltransferase (Murphy, 1985); aadA; confers resistance to spectinomycin and streptomycin
   1742..2330    +  rep_origin     ori: high-copy-number ColE1/pMB1/pBR322/pUC origin of replication
   2513..2605    +  CDS            lacI (fragment): lac repressor; lacI; The lac repressor binds to the lac operator to inhibit transcription in E. coli. This inhibition can be relieved by adding lactose or isopropyl-β-D-thiogalactopyranoside (IPTG).
   2660..2687    -  terminator     rrnB T2 terminator: transcription terminator T2 from the E. coli rrnB gene
   2819..2862    +  terminator     rrnB T1 terminator: Escherichia coli rrnB; transcription terminator T1 from the E. coli rrnB gene
