[The description below was written by a language model from this plasmid's Addgene catalogue record and pLannotate feature annotations shown in this document.]
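Description:
pFUSB4_AATT is a small (about 2.9 kb) bacterial intermediate plasmid from a Golden Gate TALEN assembly system, built on the pFUS_B4 array vector. It carries a pre-assembled synthetic block of four TAL effector repeats whose repeat-variable diresidues are NI NI NG NG. Under the standard RVD code, NI recognises adenine and NG recognises thymine, so this block reads the DNA sequence AATT, as the name indicates. The catalogue lists the vector type as mammalian expression/TALEN, but the annotated features show no eukaryotic promoter, nuclease domain or polyadenylation signal. The plasmid is therefore best understood as a building-block module rather than an expression construct in its own right.

Propagation in E. coli relies on a high-copy ColE1/pUC-type origin, and selection uses the aadA aminoglycoside adenylyltransferase gene (SmR), which confers spectinomycin and streptomycin resistance. This gene lies downstream of a fragment of the class 1 integron Pc promoter and a residual piece of a gentamicin acetyltransferase gene. The rrnB T1 and T2 terminators are also present, along with short remnants of lacI and lacZα. The lacZα remnant is consistent with a blue/white screening cassette having been displaced when the repeats were inserted, although the record does not state this. The automated annotation did not label the TAL repeat array itself, which presumably lies in the unannotated region of the sequence.

The depositor notes that the plasmid was made by Golden Gate cloning. It belongs to a collection associated with a simplified 15-RVD GoldyTALEN design for in vivo genome engineering. In that scheme, ready-made multi-repeat modules such as this one would be combined with other arrays and a TALEN backbone to shorten assembly of custom nucleases.
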