Addgene plasmid #48383: pFUSB4_AATT
Depositing lab: Stephen Ekker. Depositing organization: Mayo Foundation for Medical Education and Research. Publication: High Efficiency In Vivo Genome Engineering with a Simplified 15-RVD GoldyTALEN Design. Ma AC, Lee HB, Clark KJ, Ekker SC. PLoS One. 2013 May 29;8(5):e65259. doi: 10.1371/journal.pone.0065259. Print 2013. PubMed 23734242.
Backbone
  Vector backbone: pFUS_B4
  Vector type: Mammalian Expression, TALEN
Growth in bacteria
  Bacterial resistance: Spectinomycin, 50 μg/mL
  Growth temperature: 37°C
  Growth strain: Top10
  Copy number: Unknown
Gene/Insert
  Gene/Insert name: RVD sequence: NI NI NG NG
  Species: Synthetic
  Cloning method: Unknown
  Sequencing primers: 5′ ttgatgcctggcagttccct; 3′ cgaaccgaacaggcttatgt
Terms and licenses: Academic/Nonprofit Terms; Industry Terms: Not Available to Industry
Depositor comments: Plasmid was created using Golden Gate cloning.
How to cite: pFUSB4_AATT was a gift from Stephen Ekker (Addgene plasmid # 48383 ; http://n2t.net/addgene:48383 ; RRID:Addgene_48383)
