>Addgene plasmid #48383 | pFUSB4_AATT | addgene partial sequence | sequence record 70832 | pCR8_F1 5'-ttgatgcctggcagttccct-3'
TCACGACGTTGTAAAACGACGGCCAGTCTTAAGCGTCTCATGGCCTGACCCCGGACCAAGTGGTGGCTAT
CGCCAGCAACATTGGCGGCAAGCAAGCGCTCGAAACGGTGCAGCGGCTGTTGCCGGTGCTGTGCCAGGAC
CATGGCCTGACCCCGGACCAAGTGGTGGCTATCGCCAGCAACATTGGCGGCAAGCAAGCGCTCGAAACGG
TGCAGCGGCTGTTGCCGGTGCTGTGCCAGGACCATGGCCTGACCCCGGACCAAGTGGTGGCTATCGCCAG
CAACGGTGGCGGCAAGCAAGCGCTCGAAACGGTGCAGCGGCTGTTGCCGGTGCTGTGCCAGGACCATGGC
CTGACCCCGGACCAAGTGGTGGCTATCGCCAGCAACGGTGGCGGCAAGCAAGCGCTCGAAACGGTGCAGC
GGCTGTTGCCGGTGCTGTGCCAGGACCATGGCCTGACCCCGGACCAAGTGGTGGCTATCGAGACGTCTAG
ACCAGCCAGGACAGAAATGCCTCGACTTCGCTGCTACCCAAGGTTGCCGGGTGACGCACACCGTGGAAAC
GGATGAAGGCACGAACCCAGTGGACATAAGCCTGTTCGGTTCGTAAGCTGTAATGCAAGTAGCGTATGCG
CTCACGCAACTGGTCCAGAACCTTGACCGAACGCAGCGGTGGTAACGGCGCAGTGGCGGTTTTCATGGCT
TGTTATGACTGTTTTTTTGGGGTACAGTCTATGCCTCGGGCATCCAAGCAGCAAGCGCGTTACGCCGTGG
GTCGATGTTTGATGTTATGGAGCAGCAACGATGTTACGCAGCAGGGCAGTCGCCCTAAAACAAAGTTAAA
CATTATGAGGGA
